>Addgene plasmid #16379 | PKC beta I dNPS | addgene partial sequence | sequence record 22744 | 16379 with CMV-F
AGCTCTCTGGCTAACTAGAGAACCCACTGCTTACTGGCTTATCGAAATTAATACGACTCACTATAGGGAG
ACCCAAGCTTGGTACCGAGCTCGGATCGAATTCTCGAGGCCACCATGGGATCCAACGTGCACGAGGTGAA
GAACCACAAATTCACCGCCCGCTTCTTCAAGCAGCCCACCTTCTGCAGCCACTGCACCGACTTCATTTGG
GGCTTCGGGAAGCAGGGATTCCAGTGTCAAGTCTGCTGCTTTGTTGTACACAAGCGCTGCCATGAATTCG
TCACGTTCTCCTGCCCTGGTGCAGACAAGGGCCCGGCCTCTGATGACCCACGGAGCAAACACAAGTTTAA
GATCCACACCTACTCCAGCCCTACCTTCTGTGACCACTGTGGATCACTGCTGTATGGGCTCATCCACCAG
GGGATGAAATGCGACACCTGTATGATGAATGTCCACAAGCGCTGCGTGATGAACGTCCCCAGCCTCTGTG
GCACCGACCACACAGAACGCCGTGGCCGCATCTACATCCAGGCCCACATCGACAGGGAGGTCCTCATCGT
TGTTGTAAGAGATGCTAAAAATCTGGTACCTATGGACCCCAACGGCTTGTCAGATCCCTACGTAAAACTG
AAACTGATCCCTGATCCCAAAAGTGAGAGCAAGCAGAANACCAANACTATCAAATGCTCCCTCAACCCGG
ANTGGNACGAANCCTTCNNATTTCAGCTGAAGGAA
