>Addgene plasmid #16379 | PKC beta I dNPS | addgene partial sequence | sequence record 22745 | 16379 with SP6
GCTCGAGCGGCCGCCAGTGTGATGGATATCTGCAGAATTCTTAGGCGTAGTCAGGCACGTCGTAAGGATA
GGATCCCACATTAATGACAAACTCTGGGTTAGTATACGAGAAGCCAGCAAATTCATTTTGGTCCAAGTTC
ATGATGAAGAGTTTGTCAGTGGGAGTCAGTTCCACAGGCTGCCTGGTGAACTCTTTGTCGAAGTTGGAGG
TGTCTCGCTTGTCTCTAGCTTTTGGTTTATAAGGTGGCTGAATCTCCTTGCGTTCGAGTTTCTCCCAGTC
GATATACCGGAAAAATGCATGCTCCTTAATGTCTCGTTCCCCTTCAGGCCCACAACCCAGGCGCTTGCCT
GGGTATTTGGTCATTAGCCCTTTGCAGATTGCCACAGCTTCCTTAGACATGGACTTGGGATACGCCACGT
TGTGCTCCATGATTGACTGGAAGAGTTCATCCTCATCCTCCCCTTCAAAAGGTGCCTGGCCAGCCAACAT
TTCATACAGCAGGACTCCAAACGCCCACCAGTCCACAGACTTCCCGTAGGGCTGATAAGCAATGATCTCT
GGGGCAATGTAGTCTGGAGTGCCACAGAATGTCTTGGTTGTCACCCCATCCCAGATATTCTC
