[The description below was written by a language model from this plasmid's Addgene catalogue record.]
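Description:
PKC beta I dNPS is a mammalian expression plasmid built on the pHACE backbone (about 5.4 kb without insert) that carries a truncated form of rat protein kinase C beta I (Prkcb). It is maintained in E. coli as a high-copy plasmid under ampicillin selection, and it carries a neomycin resistance marker so that transfected mammalian cells can be selected with G418. The record does not explicitly state the promoter, although the listed CMV forward sequencing primer suggests that the insert sits downstream of a CMV promoter. No feature table is provided, so other backbone elements such as origins and polyadenylation signals cannot be confirmed.

The insert of roughly 1.9 kb was cloned between two retained EcoRI sites and encodes residues 30 to 671 of PKC beta I, removing the N-terminal region that contains the pseudosubstrate domain. In PKC enzymes the pseudosubstrate segment occupies the catalytic site and keeps the kinase autoinhibited, so deleting it is a standard way to produce a constitutively active form. The backbone supplies a C-terminal HA epitope tag, allowing the expressed protein to be detected or immunoprecipitated with anti-HA antibodies.

Depositor notes report several amino acid differences from rat reference sequences, at positions that match the human, bovine and Xenopus proteins, plus an additional H579Y change near the C-terminus. None of these is believed to affect function. The associated work examined how individual PKC isoforms influence transcriptional control of cyclin D1 and related genes, and this construct suits isoform-specific gain-of-function studies in transfected cells.
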