Addgene plasmid #16379: PKC beta I dNPS
Depositing lab: Bernard Weinstein. Depositing organization: Columbia University. Publication: Roles of specific isoforms of protein kinase C in the transcriptional control of cyclin D1 and related genes. Soh JW, Weinstein IB. J Biol Chem. 2003 Sep 5. 278(36):34709-16. 10.1074/jbc.M302016200 PubMed 12794082.
Backbone
  Vector backbone: pHACE
  Backbone size w/o insert (bp): 5400
  Vector type: Mammalian Expression
  Selectable markers: Neomycin (select with G418)
Growth in bacteria
  Bacterial resistance: Ampicillin, 100 μg/mL
  Growth temperature: 37°C
  Growth strain: DH5alpha
  Copy number: High Copy
Gene/Insert
  Gene/Insert name: PKC beta 1
  Species: R. norvegicus (rat)
  Insert size (bp): 1923
  Mutation: N-terminal pseudosubstrate domain deletion: aa 30-671
  Entrez Gene: Prkcb (a.k.a. Pkcb, Prkcb1)
  Tag / fusion protein: HA (C terminal on backbone)
  Cloning method: Restriction Enzyme; 5′ cloning site EcoRI (not destroyed); 3′ cloning site EcoRI (not destroyed)
  Sequencing primers: 5′ CMV-F
Terms and licenses: Academic/Nonprofit Terms; Industry Terms: Not Available to Industry
Depositor comments: From user-provided sequence (see 'Reviews'), there are five amino acid differences from one of two NCBI reference sequences (AAA41868.1 and NP_001165776.1): 25A, 62F, 64K, 69C, and 294G. These "mutations" are also present in human, bovine, and xenopus sequences. An additional C-terminal mutation, H579Y, is present. These mutations are not believed to affect function.
How to cite: PKC beta I dNPS was a gift from Bernard Weinstein (Addgene plasmid # 16379 ; http://n2t.net/addgene:16379 ; RRID:Addgene_16379)
